>Addgene plasmid #23785 | pDONR223-NAGK | depositor partial sequence | sequence record 10863 | Author sequence
ATGGCCGCGATCTATGGGGGTGTAGAGGGGGGAGGCACACGATCCGAGGTCCTTTTAGTCTCAGAGGATG
GGAAGATCCTGGCAGAAGCAGATGGACTGAGCACAAACCACTGGCTGATCGGGACAGACAAGTGTGTGGA
GAGGATCAATGAGATGGTGAACAGGGCCAAACGGAAAGCAGGGGTGGATCCTCTGGTACCGCTGCGAAGC
TTGGGCCTATCTCTGAGCGGTGGGGACCAGGAGGACGCGGGGAGGATCCTGATCGAGGAGCTCAGGGACC
GATTTCCCTACCTGAGTGAAAGCTACTTAATCACCACCGATGCCGCCGGCTCCATCGCCACAGCTACACC
GGATGGTGGAGTTGTGCTCATATCTGGAACAGGCTCCAACTGCAGGCTCATCAACCCTGATGGCTCCGAG
AGTGGCTGCGGCGGCTGGGGCCATATGATGGGTGATGAGGGTTCAGCCTACTGGATCGCACACCAAGCAG
TGAAAATAGTGTTTGACTCCATTGACAACCTAGAGGCGGCTCCTCATGATATCGGCTACGTCAAACAGGC
CATGTTCCACTATTTCCAGGTGCCAGATCGGCTAGGGATACTCACTCACCTGTATAGGGACTTTGATAAA
TGCAGGTTTGCTGGGTTTTGCCGGAAAATTGCAGAAGGTGCTCAGCAGGGAGACCCCCTTTCCCGCTATA
TCTTCAGGAAGGCTGGGGAGATGCTGGGCAGACACATCGTAGCAGTGTTGCCCGAGATTGACCCGGTCTT
GTTCCAGGGCAAGATTGGACTCCCCATCCTGTGCGTGGGCTCTGTGTGGAAGAGCTGGGAGCTGCTGAAG
GAAGGTTTTCTTCTGGCGCTGACCCAGGGCAGAGAGATCCAGGCTCAGAACTTCTTCTCCAGCTTCACCC
TGATGAAGCTGAGGCACTCCTCCGCTCTGGGTGGGGCCAGCCTAGGGGCCAGGCACATCGGGCACCTCCT
CCCCATGGACTATAGCGCCAATGCCATTGCCTTCTATTCCTACACCTTTTCCTAG
