>Addgene plasmid #23785 | pDONR223-NAGK | addgene partial sequence | sequence record 29576 | 23785 with M13pUC-fwd
AATGATTTTATTTTGACTGATAGTGACCTGTTCGTTGCAACAAATTGATGAGCAATGCTTTTTTATAATG
CCAACTTTGTACAAAAAAGTTGGCATGGCCGCGATCTATGGGGGTGTAGAGGGGGGAGGCACACGATCCG
AGGTCCTTTTAGTCTCAGAGGATGGGAAGATCCTGGCAGAAGCAGATGGACTGAGCACAAACCACTGGCT
GATCGGGACAGACAAGTGTGTGGAGAGGATCAATGAGATGGTGAACAGGGCCAAACGGAAAGCAGGGGTG
GATCCTCTGGTACCGCTGCGAAGCTTGGGCCTATCTCTGAGCGGTGGGGACCAGGAGGACGCGGGGAGGA
TCCTGATCGAGGAGCTCAGGGACCGATTTCCCTACCTGAGTGAAAGCTACTTAATCACCACCGATGCCGC
CGGCTCCATCGCCACAGCTACACCGGATGGTGGAGTTGTGCTCATATCTGGAACAGGCTCCAACTGCAGG
CTCATCAACCCTGATGGCTCCGAGAGTGGCTGCGGCGGCTGGGGCCATATGATGGGTGATGAGGGTTCAG
CCTACTGGATCGCACACCAAGCAGTGAAAATAGTGTTTGACTCCATTGACAACCTAGAGGCGGCTCCTCA
TGATATCGGCTACGTCAAACAGGCCATGTTCCACTATTTCCAGGTGCCAGATCGGCTAGGGATACTCACT
CACCTGTATAGGGACTTTGATAAATGCA
