[The description below was written by a language model from this plasmid's Addgene catalogue record.]
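Description:
pDONR223-NAGK is a Gateway entry clone built on the Invitrogen pDONR223 donor backbone (about 5 kb without insert) and carrying the open reading frame of human NAGK, which encodes N-acetylglucosamine kinase (also known as GNK). The insert is about 1,035 bp and was introduced by Gateway recombination, so the ORF is expected to be flanked by the attL-type recombination sites that such a reaction generates, although no feature table is provided to confirm individual elements. The plasmid is maintained at high copy number in standard E. coli cloning strains and is selected with spectinomycin. M13 forward and reverse primer sites in the backbone flank the insert and are used for sequence verification.

The ORF has no stop codon. This "open" configuration allows the coding sequence to be moved by recombination into a destination vector that supplies a C-terminal epitope tag and the stop codon in frame. The record lists no promoter driving the insert, and the depositors state that the plasmid should not be transfected directly. It is therefore a shuttle and archival clone rather than an expression construct. The depositors point to a companion set of four lentiviral destination vectors (pLX301 to pLX304), obtained separately, for expressing the ORF in mammalian cells. The clone belongs to a kit of ORF clones associated with a study of how MAP kinase pathway reactivation drives resistance to RAF inhibition. Its typical use is as a source of NAGK for building tagged expression constructs for overexpression or screening experiments.
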