Addgene plasmid #23785: pDONR223-NAGK
Depositing lab: William Hahn & David Root. Depositing organization: Dana-Farber Cancer Institute. Publication: COT drives resistance to RAF inhibition through MAP kinase pathway reactivation. Johannessen CM, Boehm JS, Kim SY, Thomas SR, Wardwell L, Johnson LA, Emery CM, Stransky N, Cogdill AP, Barretina J, Caponigro G, Hieronymus H, Murray RR, Salehi-Ashtiani K, Hill DE, Vidal M, Zhao JJ, Yang X, Alkan O, Kim S, Harris JL, Wilson CJ, Myer VE, Finan PM, Root DE, Roberts TM, Golub T, Flaherty KT, Dummer R, Weber BL, Sellers WR, Schlegel R, Wargo JA, Hahn WC, Garraway LA. Nature. 2010 Dec 16;468(7326):968-72. doi: 10.1038/nature09627 PubMed 21107320.
Backbone
  Vector backbone: pDONR223
  Backbone manufacturer: Invitrogen
  Backbone size w/o insert (bp): 5005
  Vector type: Gateway Donor vector
Growth in bacteria
  Bacterial resistance: Spectinomycin, 50 μg/mL
  Growth temperature: 37°C
  Growth strain: DH5alpha
  Copy number: High Copy
Gene/Insert
  Gene/Insert name: NAGK (alt name: N-acetylglucosamine kinase)
  Species: H. sapiens (human)
  Insert size (bp): 1035
  Entrez Gene: NAGK (a.k.a. GNK, HSA242910)
  Cloning method: Gateway Cloning
  Sequencing primers: 5′ M13pUC-fwd; 3′ M13rev
Terms and licenses: Academic/Nonprofit Terms; Industry Terms: Not Available to Industry
Depositor comments: The ORF has no Stop codon. This design enables easy recombination into a destination vector to add an epitope tag of choice and Stop codon to the ORF. Do NOT use this plasmid directly for transfections. A set of 4 custom lentiviral vectors is available ( pLX301 (http://www.addgene.org/25895/) , pLX302 (http://www.addgene.org/25896/) , pLX303 (http://www.addgene.org/25897/) , pLX304 (http://www.addgene.org/25890/) ) to be used to express these ORFs in mammalian cells. These plasmids are not included in the kit and must be ordered separately.
How to cite: pDONR223-NAGK was a gift from William Hahn & David Root (Addgene plasmid # 23785 ; http://n2t.net/addgene:23785 ; RRID:Addgene_23785)
